Addgene plasmid #53839: TMPRSS3_pCSdest
Depositing lab: Roger Reeves. Depositing organization: Johns Hopkins University and School of Medicine. Publication: Survey of Human Chromosome 21 Gene Expression Effects on Early Development in Danio rerio. Edie S, Zaghloul NA, Leitch CC, Klinedinst DK, Lebron J, Thole JF, McCallion AS, Katsanis N, Reeves RH. G3 (Bethesda). 2018 Jul 2;8(7):2215-2223. doi: 10.1534/g3.118.200144. PubMed 29760202.
Backbone
  Vector backbone: pCSDest
  Backbone manufacturer: Lawson Lab (Addgene Plasmid 22423)
  Backbone size w/o insert (bp): 4095
  Vector type: Mammalian Expression
Growth in bacteria
  Bacterial resistance: Ampicillin, 100 μg/mL
  Growth temperature: 37°C
  Growth strain: Top10
  Copy number: High Copy
Gene/Insert
  Gene/Insert name: TMPRSS3
  Species: H. sapiens (human)
  Insert size (bp): 1035
  Entrez Gene: TMPRSS3 (a.k.a. DFNB10, DFNB8, ECHOS1, TADG12)
  Promoter: SP6 and CMV
  Cloning method: Gateway Cloning
  Sequencing primers: 5′ CMV-F; 3′ EBV-Rev
Terms and licenses: Academic/Nonprofit Terms; Industry Terms
Depositor comments: NM_032405
How to cite: TMPRSS3_pCSdest was a gift from Roger Reeves (Addgene plasmid # 53839 ; http://n2t.net/addgene:53839 ; RRID:Addgene_53839)
