[The description below was written by a language model from this plasmid's Addgene catalogue record.]
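Description:
TMPRSS3_pCSdest is a Gateway-derived expression clone in which the human TMPRSS3 coding sequence (about 1 kb, referenced by the depositor to a RefSeq transcript of the gene) has been recombined into the pCSDest destination vector, a roughly 4.1 kb backbone of the pCS2 family. TMPRSS3 is a chromosome 21 gene encoding a transmembrane serine protease, also known by aliases linked to recessive deafness loci (DFNB8, DFNB10). The plasmid is catalogued as a mammalian expression vector, is maintained at high copy number in standard E. coli cloning strains, and is selected with ampicillin. No feature table accompanies the record, so details such as the replication origin, polyadenylation signal and the recombination sites left flanking the insert are not documented here, and no epitope tag or fusion reporter is listed.

The insert sits downstream of two promoters that serve different purposes. The CMV promoter drives strong constitutive transcription when the DNA is introduced into vertebrate cells, while the SP6 phage promoter allows the same plasmid to be used as a template for in vitro synthesis of mRNA. That dual arrangement suits embryo microinjection work, and the associated publication describes a survey of how expression of human chromosome 21 genes affects early zebrafish development. This clone therefore appears to be one member of a set of chromosome 21 cDNA constructs built in a common vector for overexpression screening, relevant to understanding gene dosage effects such as those in trisomy 21.
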