>Addgene plasmid #53839 | TMPRSS3_pCSdest | addgene partial sequence | sequence record 94877 | CMV-F 5'-CGCAAATGGGCGGTAGGCGTG-3'
GCTCGTTTAGGGAACCGCCATTCTGCCTGGGGACGTCGGAGCAAGCTTGATTTAGGTGACACTATAGAAT
ACAAGCTACTTGTTCTTTTTGCAGGATCCCATCGATTCGAATTCAAGGATCACAAGTTTGTACAAAAAAG
CAGGCACCATGGGGGAAAATGATCCGCCTGCTGTTGAAGCCCCCTTCTCATTCCGATCGCTTTTTGGCCT
TGATGATTTGAAAATAAGTCCTGTTGCACCAGATGCAGATGCTGTTGCTGCACAGATCCTGTCACTGCTG
CCATTGAAGTTTTTTCCAATCATCGTCATTGGGATCATTGCATTGATATTAGCACTGGCCATTGGTCTGG
GCATCCACTTCGACTGCTCAGGGAAGTACAGATGTCGCTCATCCTTTAAGTGTATCGAGCTGATAGCTCG
ATGTGACGGAGTCTCGGATTGCAAAGACGGGGAGGACGAGTACCGCTGTGTCCGGGTGGGTGGTCAGAAT
GCCGTGCTCCAGGTGTTCACAGCTGCTTCGTGGAAGACCATGTGCTCCGATGACTGGAAGGGTCACTACG
CAAATGTTGCCTGTGCCCAACTGGGTTTCCCAAGCTATGTGAGTTCAGATAACCTCAGAGTGAGCTCGCT
GGAGGGGCAGTTCCGGGAGGAGTTTGTGTCCATCGATCACCTCTTGCCAGATGACAAGGTGACTGCATTA
CACCACTCAGTATATGTGAGGGAGGGATGTGCCTCTGGCCACGTGGTTACCTTGCAGTGCACAGCCTGTG
GTCATAG
